>Addgene plasmid #85983 | p112A1NE | depositor full sequence | sequence record 167032 | p112A1NE sequence 5725 bps
AGCTTGCATGCAACTTCTTTTCTTTTTTTTTCTTTTCTCTCTCCCCCGTTGTTGTCTCACCATATCCGCA
ATGACAAAAAAATGATGGAAGACACTAAAGGAAAAAATTAACGACAAAGACAGCACCAACAGATGTCGTT
GTTCCAGAGCTGATGAGGGGTATCTCGAAGCACACGAAACTTTTTCCTTCCTTCATTCACGCACACTACT
CTCTAATGAGCAACGGTATACGGCCTTCCTTCCAGTTACTTGAATTTGAAATAAAAAAAAGTTTGCTGTC
TTGCTATCAAGTATAAATAGACCTGCAATTATTAATCTTTTGTTTCCTCGTCATTGTTCTCGTTCCCTTT
CTTCCTTGTTTCTTTTTCTGCACAATATTTCAAGCTATACCAAGCATACAATCAACTCCAAGCTTCAGCT
GCTGCAGTCTAGAGAATTCCCGGGCGGCCGCGGATCCAGCTTTGGACTTCTTCGCCAGAGGTTTGGTCAA
GTCTCCAATCAAGGTTGTCGGCTTGTCTACCTTGCCAGAAATTTACGAAAAGATGGAAAAGGGTCAAATC
GTTGGTAGATACGTTGTTGACACTTCTAAATAAGCGAATTTCTTATGATTTATGATTTTTATTATTAAAT
AAGTTATAAAAAAAATAAGTGTATACAAATTTTAAAGTGACTCTTAGGTTTTAAAACGAAAATTCTTATT
CTTGAGTAACTCTTTCCTGTAGGTCAGGTTGCTTTCTCAGGTATAGCATGAGGTCGCTCTTATTGACCAC
ACCTCTACCGGCATGCCAATTCACTGGCCGTCGTTTTACAACGTCGTGACTGGGAAAACCCTGGCGTTAC
CCAACTTAATCGCCTTGCAGCACATCCCCCTTTCGCCAGCTGGCGTAATAGCGAAGAGGCCCGCACCGAT
CGCCCTTCCCAACAGTTGCGCAGCCTGAATGGCGAATGGCGCCTGATGCGGTATTTTCTCCTTACGCATC
TGTGCGGTATTTCACACCGCATATATCGGATCGTACTTGTTACCCATCATTGAATTTTGAACATCCGAAC
CTGGGAGTTTTCCCTGAAACAGATAGTATATTTGAACCTGTATAATAATATATAGTCTAGCGCTTTACGG
AAGACAATGTATGTATTTCGGTTCCTGGAGAAACTATTGCATCTATTGCATAGGTAATCTTGCACGTCGC
ATCCCCGGTTCATTTTCTGCGTTTCCATCTTGCACTTCAATAGCATATCTTTGTTAACGAAGCATCTGTG
CTTCATTTTGTAGAACAAAAATGCAACGCGAGAGCGCTAATTTTTCAAACAAAGAATCTGAGCTGCATTT
TTACAGAACAGAAATGCAACGCGAAAGCGCTATTTTACCAACGAAGAATCTGTGCTTCATTTTTGTAAAA
CAAAAATGCAACGCGAGAGCGCTAATTTTTCAAACAAAGAATCTGAGCTGCATTTTTACAGAACAGAAAT
GCAACGCGAGAGCGCTATTTTACCAACAAAGAATCTATACTTCTTTTTTGTTCTACAAAAATGCATCCCG
AGAGCGCTATTTTTCTAACAAAGCATCTTAGATTACTTTTTTTCTCCTTTGTGCGCTCTATAATGCAGTC
TCTTGATAACTTTTTGCACTGTAGGTCCGTTAAGGTTAGAAGAAGGCTACTTTGGTGTCTATTTTCTCTT
CCATAAAAAAAGCCTGACTCCACTTCCCGCGTTTACTGATTACTAGCGAAGCTGCGGGTGCATTTTTTCA
AGATAAAGGCATCCCCGATTATATTCTATACCGATGTGGATTGCGCATACTTTGTGAACAGAAAGTGATA
GCGTTGATGATTCTTCATTGGTCAGAAAATTATGAACGGTTTCTTCTATTTTGTCTCTATATACTACGTA
TAGGAAATGTTTACATTTTCGTATTGTTTTCGATTCACTCTATGAATAGTTCTTACTACAATTTTTTTGT
CTAAAGAGTAATACTAGAGATAAACATAAAAAATGTAGAGGTCGAGTTTAGATGCAAGTTCAAGGAGCGA
AAGGTGGATGGGTAGGTTATATAGGGATATAGCACAGAGATATATAGCAAAGAGATACTTTTGAGCAATG
TTTGTGGAAGCGGTATTCGCAATATTTTAGTAGCTCGTTACAGTCCGGTGCGTTTTTGGTTTTTTGAAAG
TGCGTCTTCAGAGCGCTTTTGGTTTTCAAAAGCGCTCTGAAGTTCCTATACTTTCTAGCTAGAGAATAGG
AACTTCGGAATAGGAACTTCAAAGCGTTTCCGAAAACGAGCGCTTCCGAAAATGCAACGCGAGCTGCGCA
CATACAGCTCACTGTTCACGTCGCACCTATATCTGCGTGTTGCCTGTATATATATATACATGAGAAGAAC
GGCATAGTGCGTGTTTATGCTTAAATGCGTACTTATATGCGTCTATTTATGTAGGATGAAAGGTAGTCTA
GTACCTCCTGTGATATTATCCCATTCCATGCGGGGTATCGTATGCTTCCTTCAGCACTACCCTTTAGCTG
TTCTATATGCTGCCACTCCTCAATTGGATTAGTCTCATCCTTCAATGCTATCATTTCCTTTGATATTGGA
TCGATCCGATGATAAGCTGTCAAACATGAGAATTGATCTTTTATGCTTGCTTTTCAAAAGGCTTGCAGGC
AAGTGCACAAACAATACTTAAATAAATACTACTCAGTAATAACCTATTTCTTAGCATTTTTGACGAAATT
TGCTATTTTGTTAGAGTCTTTTACACCATTTGTCTCCACACCTCCGCTTACATCAACACCAATAACGCCA
TTTAATCTAAGCGCATCACCAACATTTTCTGGCGTCAGTCCACCAGCTAACATAAAATGTAAGCTCTCGG
GGCTCTCTTGCCTTCCAACCCAGTCAGAAATCGAGTTCCAATCCAAAAGTTCACCTGTCCCACCTGCTTC
TGAATCAAACAAGGGAATAAACGAATGAGGTTTCTGTGAAGCTGCACTGAGTAGTATGTTGCAGTCTTTT
GGAAATACGAGTCTTTTAATAACTGGCAAACCGAGGAACTCTTGGTATTCTTGCCACGACTCATCTCCAT
GCAGTTGGACGATATCAATGCCGTAATCATTGACCAGAGCCAAAACATCCTCCTTAGGTTGATTACGAAA
CACGCCAACCAAGTATTTCGGAGTGCCTGAACTATTTTTATATGCTTTTACAAGACTTGAAATTTTCCTT
GCAATAACCGGGTCAATTGTTCTCTTTCTATTGGGCACACATATAATACCCAGCAAGTCAGCATCGGAAT
CTAGTGCACATTCTGCGGCCTCTGTGCTCTGCAAGCCGCAAACTTTCACCAATGGACCAGAACTACCTGT
GAAATTAATAACAGACATACTCCAAGCTGCCTTTGTGTGCTTAATCACGTATACTCACGTGCTCAATAGT
CACCAATGCCCTCCCTCTTGGCCCTCTCCTTTTCTTTTTTCGACCGAATTAATTCTTGAAGACGAAAGGG
CCTCGTGATACGCCTATTTTTATAGGTTAATGTCATGATAATAATGGTTTCTTAGACGTCAGGTGGCACT
TTTCGGGGAAATGTGCGCGGAACCCCTATTTGTTTATTTTTCTAAATACATTCAAATATGTATCCGCTCA
TGAGACAATAACCCTGATAAATGCTTCAATAATATTGAAAAAGGAAGAGTATGAGTATTCAACATTTCCG
TGTCGCCCTTATTCCCTTTTTTGCGGCATTTTGCCTTCCTGTTTTTGCTCACCCAGAAACGCTGGTGAAA
GTAAAAGATGCTGAAGATCAGTTGGGTGCACGAGTGGGTTACATCGAACTGGATCTCAACAGCGGTAAGA
TCCTTGAGAGTTTTCGCCCCGAAGAACGTTTTCCAATGATGAGCACTTTTAAAGTTCTGCTATGTGGCGC
GGTATTATCCCGTATTGACGCCGGGCAAGAGCAACTCGGTCGCCGCATACACTATTCTCAGAATGACTTG
GTTGAGTACTCACCAGTCACAGAAAAGCATCTTACGGATGGCATGACAGTAAGAGAATTATGCAGTGCTG
CCATAACCATGAGTGATAACACTGCGGCCAACTTACTTCTGACAACGATCGGAGGACCGAAGGAGCTAAC
CGCTTTTTTGCACAACATGGGGGATCATGTAACTCGCCTTGATCGTTGGGAACCGGAGCTGAATGAAGCC
ATACCAAACGACGAGCGTGACACCACGATGCCTGTAGCAATGGCAACAACGTTGCGCAAACTATTAACTG
GCGAACTACTTACTCTAGCTTCCCGGCAACAATTAATAGACTGGATGGAGGCGGATAAAGTTGCAGGACC
ACTTCTGCGCTCGGCCCTTCCGGCTGGCTGGTTTATTGCTGATAAATCTGGAGCCGGTGAGCGTGGGTCT
CGCGGTATCATTGCAGCACTGGGGCCAGATGGTAAGCCCTCCCGTATCGTAGTTATCTACACGACGGGGA
GTCAGGCAACTATGGATGAACGAAATAGACAGATCGCTGAGATAGGTGCCTCACTGATTAAGCATTGGTA
ACTGTCAGACCAAGTTTACTCATATATACTTTAGATTGATTTAAAACTTCATTTTTAATTTAAAAGGATC
TAGGTGAAGATCCTTTTTGATAATCTCATGACCAAAATCCCTTAACGTGAGTTTTCGTTCCACTGAGCGT
CAGACCCCGTAGAAAAGATCAAAGGATCTTCTTGAGATCCTTTTTTTCTGCGCGTAATCTGCTGCTTGCA
AACAAAAAAACCACCGCTACCAGCGGTGGTTTGTTTGCCGGATCAAGAGCTACCAACTCTTTTTCCGAAG
GTAACTGGCTTCAGCAGAGCGCAGATACCAAATACTGTCCTTCTAGTGTAGCCGTAGTTAGGCCACCACT
TCAAGAACTCTGTAGCACCGCCTACATACCTCGCTCTGCTAATCCTGTTACCAGTGGCTGCTGCCAGTGG
CGATAAGTCGTGTCTTACCGGGTTGGACTCAAGACGATAGTTACCGGATAAGGCGCAGCGGTCGGGCTGA
ACGGGGGGTTCGTGCACACAGCCCAGCTTGGAGCGAACGACCTACACCGAACTGAGATACCTACAGCGTG
AGCTATGAGAAAGCGCCACGCTTCCCGAAGGGAGAAAGGCGGACAGGTATCCGGTAAGCGGCAGGGTCGG
AACAGGAGAGCGCACGAGGGAGCTTCCAGGGGGAAACGCCTGGTATCTTTATAGTCCTGTCGGGTTTCGC
CACCTCTGACTTGAGCGTCGATTTTTGTGATGCTCGTCAGGGGGGCGGAGCCTATGGAAAAACGCCAGCA
ACGCGGCCTTTTTACGGTTCCTGGCCTTTTGCTGGCCTTTTGCTCACATGTTCTTTCCTGCGTTATCCCC
TGATTCTGTGGATAACCGTATTACCGCCTTTGAGTGAGCTGATACCGCTCGCCGCAGCCGAACGACCGAG
CGCAGCGAGTCAGTGAGCGAGGAAGCGGAAGAGCGCCCAATACGCAAACCGCCTCTCCCCGCGCGTTGGC
CGATTCATTAATGCAGCTGGCACGACAGGTTTCCCGACTGGAAAGCGGGCAGTGAGCGCAACGCAATTAA
TGTGAGTTAGCTCACTCATTAGGCACCCCAGGCTTTACACTTTATGCTTCCGGCTCGTATGTTGTGTGGA
ATTGTGAGCGGATAACAATTTCACACAGGAAACAGCTATGACCATGATTACGCCA
Features (pLannotate 1.2.2; 17 found; start..end, strand, type, name):
     11..407     +  promoter       ADH1 promoter: S. cerevisiae ADH1; promoter for alcohol dehydrogenase 1
    441..590     +  CDS            ADH1 (fragment): ADH1_YEAST - Also known as ADC1. Experimental evidence at protein level: Swiss-Prot protein existence level 1. This isozyme preferentially catalyzes the conversion of primary unbranched alcohols to their corresponding aldehydes. Also shows activity toward secondary alcohols. From Saccharomyces cerevisiae (strain ATCC 204508 / S288c) (Baker's yeast).
    594..781     +  terminator     ADH1 terminator: S. cerevisiae ADH1; transcription terminator for the S. cerevisiae alcohol dehydrogenase 1 (ADH1) gene
    789..946     +  CDS            lacZα (fragment): LacZα fragment of β-galactosidase; lacZ fragment
    952..1004    -  misc_feature   bom (fragment): basis of mobility region from pBR322
   1000..1092    +  CDS            RAF1 (fragment): RAF_YEAST - Experimental evidence at transcript level: Swiss-Prot protein existence level 2. Antagonizes transcriptional repression of recombinase FLP by REP1-REP2. May play a role in plasmid partitioning. From Saccharomyces cerevisiae (strain ATCC 204508 / S288c) (Baker's yeast).
   1246..2592    -  rep_origin     2μ ori: yeast 2μ plasmid origin of replication
   2597..2613    -  promoter       tet promoter (fragment): E. coli promoter for tetracycline efflux protein gene
   2707..3378    -  CDS            TRP1: TRPF_YEAST - Experimental evidence at protein level: Swiss-Prot protein existence level 1. From Saccharomyces cerevisiae (strain ATCC 204508 / S288c) (Baker's yeast).
   3379..3480    -  promoter       TRP1 promoter: S. cerevisiae TRP1
   3586..3690    +  promoter       AmpR promoter: bla
   3691..4551    +  CDS            AmpR: β-lactamase; bla; confers resistance to ampicillin, carbenicillin, and related antibiotics
   4722..5310    +  rep_origin     ori: high-copy-number ColE1/pMB1/pBR322/pUC origin of replication
   5493..5585    +  CDS            lacI (fragment): lac repressor; lacI; The lac repressor binds to the lac operator to inhibit transcription in E. coli. This inhibition can be relieved by adding lactose or isopropyl-β-D-thiogalactopyranoside (IPTG).
   5598..5619    +  protein_bind   CAP binding site: CAP binding activates transcription in the presence of cAMP. E. coli catabolite activator protein
   5634..5664    +  promoter       lac promoter: promoter for the E. coli lac operon
   5672..5688    +  protein_bind   lac operator: The lac repressor binds to the lac operator to inhibit transcription in E. coli. This inhibition can be relieved by adding lactose or isopropyl-β-D-thiogalactopyranoside (IPTG). lac repressor encoded by lacI
