>Addgene plasmid #85983 | p112A1NE | addgene full sequence | sequence record 172466 | Addgene NGS Result
ACCTACAGCGTGAGCTATGAGAAAGCGCCACGCTTCCCGAAGGGAGAAAGGCGGACAGGTATCCGGTAAG
CGGCAGGGTCGGAACAGGAGAGCGCACGAGGGAGCTTCCAGGGGGAAACGCCTGGTATCTTTATAGTCCT
GTCGGGTTTCGCCACCTCTGACTTGAGCGTCGATTTTTGTGATGCTCGTCAGGGGGGCGGAGCCTATGGA
AAAACGCCAGCAACGCGGCCTTTTTACGGTTCCTGGCCTTTTGCTGGCCTTTTGCTCACATGTTCTTTCC
TGCGTTATCCCCTGATTCTGTGGATAACCGTATTACCGCCTTTGAGTGAGCTGATACCGCTCGCCGCAGC
CGAACGACCGAGCGCAGCGAGTCAGTGAGCGAGGAAGCGGAAGAGCGCCCAATACGCAAACCGCCTCTCC
CCGCGCGTTGGCCGATTCATTAATGCAGCTGGCACGACAGGTTTCCCGACTGGAAAGCGGGCAGTGAGCG
CAACGCAATTAATGTGAGTTAGCTCACTCATTAGGCACCCCAGGCTTTACACTTTATGCTTCCGGCTCGT
ATGTTGTGTGGAATTGTGAGCGGATAACAATTTCACACAGGAAACAGCTATGACCATGATTACGCCAAGC
TTGCATGCAACTTCTTTTCTTTTTTTTTCTTTTCTCTCTCCCCCGTTGTTGTCTCACCATATCCGCAATG
ACAAAAAAATGATGGAAGACACTAAAGGAAAAAATTAACGACAAAGACAGCACCAACAGATGTCGTTGTT
CCAGAGCTGATGAGGGGTATCTCGAAGCACACGAAACTTTTTCCTTCCTTCATTCACGCACACTACTCTC
TAATGAGCAACGGTATACGGCCTTCCTTCCAGTTACTTGAATTTGAAATAAAAAAAAGTTTGCTGTCTTG
CTATCAAGTATAAATAGACCTGCAATTATTAATCTTTTGTTTCCTCGTCATTGTTCTCGTTCCCTTTCTT
CCTTGTTTCTTTTTCTGCACAATATTTCAAGCTATACCAAGCATACAATCAACTCCAAGCTTCAGCTGCT
GCAGTCTAGAGAATTCCCGGGCGGCCGCGGATCCAGCTTTGGACTTCTTCGCCAGAGGTTTGGTCAAGTC
TCCAATCAAGGTTGTCGGCTTGTCTACCTTGCCAGAAATTTACGAAAAGATGGAAAAGGGTCAAATCGTT
GGTAGATACGTTGTTGACACTTCTAAATAAGCGAATTTCTTATGATTTATGATTTTTATTATTAAATAAG
TTATAAAAAAAATAAGTGTATACAAATTTTAAAGTGACTCTTAGGTTTTAAAACGAAAATTCTTATTCTT
GAGTAACTCTTTCCTGTAGGTCAGGTTGCTTTCTCAGGTATAGCATGAGGTCGCTCTTATTGACCACACC
TCTACCGGCATGCCAATTCACTGGCCGTCGTTTTACAACGTCGTGACTGGGAAAACCCTGGCGTTACCCA
ACTTAATCGCCTTGCAGCACATCCCCCTTTCGCCAGCTGGCGTAATAGCGAAGAGGCCCGCACCGATCGC
CCTTCCCAACAGTTGCGCAGCCTGAATGGCGAATGGCGCCTGATGCGGTATTTTCTCCTTACGCATCTGT
GCGGTATTTCACACCGCATATATCGGATCGTACTTGTTACCCATCATTGAATTTTGAACATCCGAACCTG
GGAGTTTTCCCTGAAACAGATAGTATATTTGAACCTGTATAATAATATATAGTCTAGCGCTTTACGGAAG
ACAATGTATGTATTTCGGTTCCTGGAGAAACTATTGCATCTATTGCATAGGTAATCTTGCACGTCGCATC
CCCGGTTCATTTTCTGCGTTTCCATCTTGCACTTCAATAGCATATCTTTGTTAACGAAGCATCTGTGCTT
CATTTTGTAGAACAAAAATGCAACGCGAGAGCGCTAATTTTTCAAACAAAGAATCTGAGCTGCATTTTTA
CAGAACAGAAATGCAACGCGAAAGCGCTATTTTACCAACGAAGAATCTGTGCTTCATTTTTGTAAAACAA
AAATGCAACGCGAGAGCGCTAATTTTTCAAACAAAGAATCTGAGCTGCATTTTTACAGAACAGAAATGCA
ACGCGAGAGCGCTATTTTACCAACAAAGAATCTATACTTCTTTTTTGTTCTACAAAAATGCATCCCGAGA
GCGCTATTTTTCTAACAAAGCATCTTAGATTACTTTTTTTCTCCTTTGTGCGCTCTATAATGCAGTCTCT
TGATAACTTTTTGCACTGTAGGTCCGTTAAGGTTAGAAGAAGGCTACTTTGGTGTCTATTTTCTCTTCCA
TAAAAAAAGCCTGACTCCACTTCCCGCGTTTACTGATTACTAGCGAAGCTGCGGGTGCATTTTTTCAAGA
TAAAGGCATCCCCGATTATATTCTATACCGATGTGGATTGCGCATACTTTGTGAACAGAAAGTGATAGCG
TTGATGATTCTTCATTGGTCAGAAAATTATGAACGGTTTCTTCTATTTTGTCTCTATATACTACGTATAG
GAAATGTTTACATTTTCGTATTGTTTTCGATTCACTCTATGAATAGTTCTTACTACAATTTTTTTGTCTA
AAGAGTAATACTAGAGATAAACATAAAAAATGTAGAGGTCGAGTTTAGATGCAAGTTCAAGGAGCGAAAG
GTGGATGGGTAGGTTATATAGGGATATAGCACAGAGATATATAGCAAAGAGATACTTTTGAGCAATGTTT
GTGGAAGCGGTATTCGCAATATTTTAGTAGCTCGTTACAGTCCGGTGCGTTTTTGGTTTTTTGAAAGTGC
GTCTTCAGAGCGCTTTTGGTTTTCAAAAGCGCTCTGAAGTTCCTATACTTTCTAGCTAGAGAATAGGAAC
TTCGGAATAGGAACTTCAAAGCGTTTCCGAAAACGAGCGCTTCCGAAAATGCAACGCGAGCTGCGCACAT
ACAGCTCACTGTTCACGTCGCACCTATATCTGCGTGTTGCCTGTATATATATATACATGAGAAGAACGGC
ATAGTGCGTGTTTATGCTTAAATGCGTACTTATATGCGTCTATTTATGTAGGATGAAAGGTAGTCTAGTA
CCTCCTGTGATATTATCCCATTCCATGCGGGGTATCGTATGCTTCCTTCAGCACTACCCTTTAGCTGTTC
TATATGCTGCCACTCCTCAATTGGATTAGTCTCATCCTTCAATGCTATCATTTCCTTTGATATTGGATCG
ATCCGATGATAAGCTGTCAAACATGAGAATTGATCTTTTATGCTTGCTTTTCAAAAGGCTTGCAGGCAAG
TGCACAAACAATACTTAAATAAATACTACTCAGTAATAACCTATTTCTTAGCATTTTTGACGAAATTTGC
TATTTTGTTAGAGTCTTTTACACCATTTGTCTCCACACCTCCGCTTACATCAACACCAATAACGCCATTT
AATCTAAGCGCATCACCAACATTTTCTGGCGTCAGTCCACCAGCTAACATAAAATGTAAGCTCTCGGGGC
TCTCTTGCCTTCCAACCCAGTCAGAAATCGAGTTCCAATCCAAAAGTTCACCTGTCCCACCTGCTTCTGA
ATCAAACAAGGGAATAAACGAATGAGGTTTCTGTGAAGCTGCACTGAGTAGTATGTTGCAGTCTTTTGGA
AATACGAGTCTTTTAATAACTGGCAAACCGAGGAACTCTTGGTATTCTTGCCACGACTCATCTCCATGCA
GTTGGACGATATCAATGCCGTAATCATTGACCAGAGCCAAAACATCCTCCTTAGGTTGATTACGAAACAC
GCCAACCAAGTATTTCGGAGTGCCTGAACTATTTTTATATGCTTTTACAAGACTTGAAATTTTCCTTGCA
ATAACCGGGTCAATTGTTCTCTTTCTATTGGGCACACATATAATACCCAGCAAGTCAGCATCGGAATCTA
GTGCACATTCTGCGGCCTCTGTGCTCTGCAAGCCGCAAACTTTCACCAATGGACCAGAACTACCTGTGAA
ATTAATAACAGACATACTCCAAGCTGCCTTTGTGTGCTTAATCACGTATACTCACGTGCTCAATAGTCAC
CAATGCCCTCCCTCTTGGCCCTCTCCTTTTCTTTTTTCGACCGAATTAATTCTTGAAGACGAAAGGGCCT
CGTGATACGCCTATTTTTATAGGTTAATGTCATGATAATAATGGTTTCTTAGACGTCAGGTGGCACTTTT
CGGGGAAATGTGCGCGGAACCCCTATTTGTTTATTTTTCTAAATACATTCAAATATGTATCCGCTCATGA
GACAATAACCCTGATAAATGCTTCAATAATATTGAAAAAGGAAGAGTATGAGTATTCAACATTTCCGTGT
CGCCCTTATTCCCTTTTTTGCGGCATTTTGCCTTCCTGTTTTTGCTCACCCAGAAACGCTGGTGAAAGTA
AAAGATGCTGAAGATCAGTTGGGTGCACGAGTGGGTTACATCGAACTGGATCTCAACAGCGGTAAGATCC
TTGAGAGTTTTCGCCCCGAAGAACGTTTTCCAATGATGAGCACTTTTAAAGTTCTGCTATGTGGCGCGGT
ATTATCCCGTATTGACGCCGGGCAAGAGCAACTCGGTCGCCGCATACACTATTCTCAGAATGACTTGGTT
GAGTACTCACCAGTCACAGAAAAGCATCTTACGGATGGCATGACAGTAAGAGAATTATGCAGTGCTGCCA
TAACCATGAGTGATAACACTGCGGCCAACTTACTTCTGACAACGATCGGAGGACCGAAGGAGCTAACCGC
TTTTTTGCACAACATGGGGGATCATGTAACTCGCCTTGATCGTTGGGAACCGGAGCTGAATGAAGCCATA
CCAAACGACGAGCGTGACACCACGATGCCTGTAGCAATGGCAACAACGTTGCGCAAACTATTAACTGGCG
AACTACTTACTCTAGCTTCCCGGCAACAATTAATAGACTGGATGGAGGCGGATAAAGTTGCAGGACCACT
TCTGCGCTCGGCCCTTCCGGCTGGCTGGTTTATTGCTGATAAATCTGGAGCCGGTGAGCGTGGGTCTCGC
GGTATCATTGCAGCACTGGGGCCAGATGGTAAGCCCTCCCGTATCGTAGTTATCTACACGACGGGGAGTC
AGGCAACTATGGATGAACGAAATAGACAGATCGCTGAGATAGGTGCCTCACTGATTAAGCATTGGTAACT
GTCAGACCAAGTTTACTCATATATACTTTAGATTGATTTAAAACTTCATTTTTAATTTAAAAGGATCTAG
GTGAAGATCCTTTTTGATAATCTCATGACCAAAATCCCTTAACGTGAGTTTTCGTTCCACTGAGCGTCAG
ACCCCGTAGAAAAGATCAAAGGATCTTCTTGAGATCCTTTTTTTCTGCGCGTAATCTGCTGCTTGCAAAC
AAAAAAACCACCGCTACCAGCGGTGGTTTGTTTGCCGGATCAAGAGCTACCAACTCTTTTTCCGAAGGTA
ACTGGCTTCAGCAGAGCGCAGATACCAAATACTGTTCTTCTAGTGTAGCCGTAGTTAGGCCACCACTTCA
AGAACTCTGTAGCACCGCCTACATACCTCGCTCTGCTAATCCTGTTACCAGTGGCTGCTGCCAGTGGCGA
TAAGTCGTGTCTTACCGGGTTGGACTCAAGACGATAGTTACCGGATAAGGCGCAGCGGTCGGGCTGAACG
GGGGGTTCGTGCACACAGCCCAGCTTGGAGCGAACGACCTACACCGAACTGAGAT
Features (pLannotate 1.2.2; 17 found; start..end, strand, type, name):
    395..487     +  CDS            lacI (fragment): lac repressor; lacI; The lac repressor binds to the lac operator to inhibit transcription in E. coli. This inhibition can be relieved by adding lactose or isopropyl-β-D-thiogalactopyranoside (IPTG).
    500..521     +  protein_bind   CAP binding site: CAP binding activates transcription in the presence of cAMP. E. coli catabolite activator protein
    536..566     +  promoter       lac promoter: promoter for the E. coli lac operon
    574..590     +  protein_bind   lac operator: The lac repressor binds to the lac operator to inhibit transcription in E. coli. This inhibition can be relieved by adding lactose or isopropyl-β-D-thiogalactopyranoside (IPTG). lac repressor encoded by lacI
    638..1034    +  promoter       ADH1 promoter: S. cerevisiae ADH1; promoter for alcohol dehydrogenase 1
   1068..1217    +  CDS            ADH1 (fragment): ADH1_YEAST - Also known as ADC1. Experimental evidence at protein level: Swiss-Prot protein existence level 1. This isozyme preferentially catalyzes the conversion of primary unbranched alcohols to their corresponding aldehydes. Also shows activity toward secondary alcohols. From Saccharomyces cerevisiae (strain ATCC 204508 / S288c) (Baker's yeast).
   1221..1408    +  terminator     ADH1 terminator: S. cerevisiae ADH1; transcription terminator for the S. cerevisiae alcohol dehydrogenase 1 (ADH1) gene
   1416..1573    +  CDS            lacZα (fragment): LacZα fragment of β-galactosidase; lacZ fragment
   1579..1631    -  misc_feature   bom (fragment): basis of mobility region from pBR322
   1627..1719    +  CDS            RAF1 (fragment): RAF_YEAST - Experimental evidence at transcript level: Swiss-Prot protein existence level 2. Antagonizes transcriptional repression of recombinase FLP by REP1-REP2. May play a role in plasmid partitioning. From Saccharomyces cerevisiae (strain ATCC 204508 / S288c) (Baker's yeast).
   1873..3219    -  rep_origin     2μ ori: yeast 2μ plasmid origin of replication
   3224..3240    -  promoter       tet promoter (fragment): E. coli promoter for tetracycline efflux protein gene
   3334..4005    -  CDS            TRP1: TRPF_YEAST - Experimental evidence at protein level: Swiss-Prot protein existence level 1. From Saccharomyces cerevisiae (strain ATCC 204508 / S288c) (Baker's yeast).
   4006..4107    -  promoter       TRP1 promoter: S. cerevisiae TRP1
   4213..4317    +  promoter       AmpR promoter: bla
   4318..5178    +  CDS            AmpR: β-lactamase; bla; confers resistance to ampicillin, carbenicillin, and related antibiotics
   5349..212     +  rep_origin     ori (across the origin): high-copy-number ColE1/pMB1/pBR322/pUC origin of replication
