[The description below was written by a language model from this plasmid's Addgene catalogue record and pLannotate feature annotations shown in this document.]
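Description:
p112A1NE is an empty yeast expression backbone of 5,725 bp, designed as an E. coli–Saccharomyces cerevisiae shuttle vector for building cDNA expression libraries. In bacteria it replicates from a high-copy ColE1/pUC-type origin and is selected with ampicillin through the β-lactamase (AmpR) gene and its own promoter. In yeast it is maintained episomally at multiple copies by the 2μ origin of replication. The TRP1 gene, driven by its native promoter, complements tryptophan auxotrophy in trp1 host strains.

The expression cassette consists of the S. cerevisiae ADH1 promoter followed by a short gap, a fragment annotated as the ADH1 coding region, and the ADH1 terminator. cDNAs are inserted by restriction cloning, presumably in the gap between promoter and terminator, although the record does not name the cloning sites. Inserts placed there would be transcribed from the ADH1 promoter and terminated by the ADH1 3' sequences. The cassette sits within remnants of a lac region (a lacI fragment, CAP binding site, lac promoter and operator upstream, and a lacZα fragment downstream), which suggests it was placed in the polylinker of a lacZα-bearing parent vector. Small fragments of bom, the tet promoter and the 2μ RAF1 gene are also backbone leftovers.

The two feature tables, from the depositor sequence and the repository's sequencing result, have the same length and the same 17 features in the same order. They differ only in the starting coordinate. The associated publication concerns the isolation of a plant sucrose carrier cDNA by functional expression in yeast, consistent with using library plasmids of this kind for complementation or functional screening.
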