Addgene plasmid #85983: p112A1NE
Purpose: (Empty Backbone) For construction of cDNA expression library.
Depositing lab: Wolf Frommer. Depositing organization: Heinrich-Heine-Universitaet Duesseldorf. Publication: Isolation and characterization of a sucrose carrier cDNA from spinach by functional expression in yeast. Riesmeier JW, Willmitzer L, Frommer WB. EMBO J. 1992 Dec;11(13):4705-13. PubMed 1464305.
Backbone
  Vector backbone: p112A1NE
  Vector type: Yeast Expression
  Promoter: Adh1
  Selectable markers: TRP1
Growth in bacteria
  Bacterial resistance: Ampicillin, 100 μg/mL
  Growth temperature: 37°C
  Growth strain: DH5alpha
  Copy number: High Copy
Gene/Insert
  Cloning method: Restriction Enzyme
Terms and licenses: Academic/Nonprofit Terms; Industry Terms: Not Available to Industry
How to cite: p112A1NE was a gift from Wolf Frommer (Addgene plasmid # 85983 ; http://n2t.net/addgene:85983 ; RRID:Addgene_85983)
